>Addgene plasmid #204409 | pUCXMG | addgene full sequence | sequence record 417380 | Addgene NGS Result
ATGGCTAGCATGACTGGTGGACAGCAAATGGGTCGCGGATCCGAATTCGAGCTCCGTCGACAAGCTTGGC
TGTTTTGGCGGATGAGAGAAGATTTTCAGCCTGATACAGATTAAATCAGAACGCAGAAGCGGTCTGATAA
AACAGAATTTGCCTGGCGGCAGTAGCGCGGTGGTCCCACCTGACCCCATGCCGAACTCAGAAGTGAAACG
CCGTAGCGCCGATGGTAGTGTGGGGTCTCCCCATGCGAGAGTAGGGAACTGCCAGGCATCAAATAAAACG
AAAGGCTCAGTCGAAAGACTGGGCCTTTCGTTTTATCTGTTGTTTGTCGGTGAACGCTCTCCTGAGTAGG
ACAAATCCGCCGGGAGCGGATTTGAACGTTGCGAAGCAACGGCCCGGAGGGTGGCGGGCAGGACGCCCGC
CATAAACTGCCAGGCATCAAATTAAGCAGAAGGCCATCCTGACGGATGGCCTTTTTGCGTTTCTACAAAC
TCTTTTGTTTATTTTTCTAAATACATTCAAATATGTATCCGACTAGTGTGCACTCTCAGTACAATCTGCT
CTGATGCCGCATAGTTAAGCCAGCCCCGACACCCGCCAACACCCGCTGACGCGCCCTGACGGGCTTGTCT
GCTCCCGGCATCCGCTTACAGACAAGCTGTGACCGTCTCCGGGAGCTGCATGTGTCAGAGGTTTTCACCG
TCATCACCGAAACGCGCGAGACGAAAGGGCCTCGTGATACGCCTATTTTTATAGGTTAATGTCATGATAA
TAATGGTTTCTTAGACGTCAGGTGGCACTTTTCGGGGAAATGTGCGCGGAACCCCTATTTGTTTATTTTT
CTAAATACATTCAAATATGTATCCGCTCATGAGACAATAACCCTGATAAATGCTTCAATAATATTGAAAA
AGGAAGAGTATGTTACGCAGCAGCAACGATGTTACGCAGCAGGGCAGTCGCCCTAAAACAAAGTTAGGTG
GCTCAAGTATGGGCATCATTCGCACATGTAGGCTCGGCCCTGACCAAGTCAAATCCATGCGGGCTGCTCT
TGATCTTTTCGGTCGTGAGTTCGGAGACGTAGCCACCTACTCCCAACATCAGCCGGACTCCGATTACCTC
GGGAACTTGCTCCGTAGTAAGACATTCATCGCGCTTGCTGCCTTCGACCAAGAAGCGGTTGTTGGCGCTC
TCGCGGCTTACGTTCTGCCCAAGTTTGAGCAGCCGCGTAGTGAGATCTATATCTATGATCTCGCAGTCTC
CGGCGAGCACCGGAGGCAGGGCATTGCCACCGCGCTCATCAATCTCCTCAAGCATGAGGCCAACGCGCTT
GGTGCTTATGTGATCTACGTGCAAGCAGATTACGGTGACGATCCCGCAGTGGCTCTCTATACAAAGTTGG
GCATACGGGAAGAAGTGATGCACTTTGATATCGACCCAAGTACCGCCACCTAACTGTCAGACCAAGTTTA
CTCATATATACTTTAGATTGATTTAAAACTTCATTTTTAATTTAAAAGGATCTAGGTGAAGATCCTTTTT
GATAATCTCATGACCAAAATCCCTTAACGTGAGTTTTCGTTCCACTGAGCGTCAGACCCCGTAGAAAAGA
TCAAAGGATCTTCTTGAGATCCTTTTTTTCTGCGCGTAATCTGCTGCTTGCAAACAAAAAAACCACCGCT
ACCAGCGGTGGTTTGTTTGCCGGATCAAGAGCTACCAACTCTTTTTCCGAAGGTAACTGGCTTCAGCAGA
GCGCAGATACCAAATACTGTTCTTCTAGTGTAGCCGTAGTTAGGCCACCACTTCAAGAACTCTGTAGCAC
CGCCTACATACCTCGCTCTGCTAATCCTGTTACCAGTGGCTGCTGCCAGTGGCGATAAGTCGTGTCTTAC
CGGGTTGGACTCAAGACGATAGTTACCGGATAAGGCGCAGCGGTCGGGCTGAACGGGGGGTTCGTGCACA
CAGCCCAGCTTGGAGCGAACGACCTACACCGAACTGAGATACCTACAGCGTGAGCTATGAGAAAGCGCCA
CGCTTCCCGAAGGGAGAAAGGCGGACAGGTATCCGGTAAGCGGCAGGGTCGGAACAGGAGAGCGCACGAG
GGAGCTTCCAGGGGGAAACGCCTGGTATCTTTATAGTCCTGTCGGGTTTCGCCACCTCTGACTTGAGCGT
CGATTTTTGTGATGCTCGTCAGGGGGGCGGAGCCTATGGAAAAACGCCAGCAACGCGGCCTTTTTACGGT
TCCTGGCCTTTTGCTGGCCTTTTGCTCACATGTTCTTTCCTGCGTTATCCCCTGATTCTGTGGATAACCG
TATTACCGCCTTTGAGTGAGCTGATACCGCTCGCCGCAGCCGAACGACCGAGCGCAGCGAGTCAGTGAGC
GAGGAAGCGGAAGAGCACCGGTTCACTGCCCGCTTTCCAGTCGGGAAACCTGTCGTGCCAGCTGCATTAA
TGAATCGGCCAACGCGCGGGGAGAGGCGGTTTGCGTATTGGGCGCCAGGGTGGTTTTTCTTTTCACCAGT
GAGACGGGCAACAGCTGATTGCCCTTCACCGCCTGGCCCTGAGAGAGTTGCAGCAAGCGGTCCACGCTGG
TTTGCCCCAGCAGGCGAAAATCCTGTTTGATGGTGGTTAACGGCGGGATATAACATGAGCTGTCTTCGGT
ATCGTCGTATCCCACTACCGAGATATCCGCACCAACGCGCAGCCCGGACTCGGTAATGGCGCGCATTGCG
CCCAGCGCCATCTGATCGTTGGCAACCAGCATCGCAGTGGGAACGATGCCCTCATTCAGCATTTGCATGG
TTTGTTGAAAACCGGACATGGCACTCCAGTCGCCTTCCCGTTCCGCTATCGGCTGAATTTGATTGCGAGT
GAGATATTTATGCCAGCCAGCCAGACGCAGACGCGCCGAGACAGAACTTAATGGGCCCGCTAACAGCGCG
ATTTGCTGGTGACCCAATGCGACCAGATGCTCCACGCCCAGTCGCGTACCGTCTTCATGGGAGAAAATAA
TACTGTTGATGGGTGTCTGGTCAGAGACATCAAGAAATAACGCCGGAACATTAGTGCAGGCAGCTTCCAC
AGCAATGGCATCCTGGTCATCCAGCGGATAGTTAATGATCAGCCCACTGACGCGTTGCGCGAGAAGATTG
TGCACCGCCGCTTTACAGGCTTCGACGCCGCTTCGTTCTACCATCGACACCACCACGCTGGCACCCAGTT
GATCGGCGCGAGATTTAATCGCCGCGACAATTTGCGACGGCGCGTGCAGGGCCAGACTGGAGGTGGCAAC
GCCAATCAGCAACGACTGTTTGCCCGCCAGTTGTTGTGCCACGCGGTTGGGAATGTAATTCAGCTCCGCC
ATCGCCGCTTCCACTTTTTCCCGCGTTTTCGCAGAAACGTGGCTGGCCTGGTTCACCACGCGGGAAACGG
TCTGATAAGAGACACCGGCATACTCTGCGACATCGTATAACGTTACTGGTTTCACATTCACCACCCTGAA
TTGACTCTCTTCCGGGCGCTATCATGCCATACCGCGAAAGGTTTTGCACCATTCGATGGTGTCAACGTAA
ATGCCGCTTCGCCTTCGCGCGCGAATTGCAAGCTGATCCGGGCTTATCGACTGCACGGTGCACCAATGCT
TCTGGCGTCAGGCAGCCATCGGAAGCTGTGGTATGGCTGTGCAGGTCGTAAATCACTGCATAATTCGTGT
CGCTCAAGGCGCACTCCCGTTCTGGATAATGTTTTTTGCGCCGACATCATAACGGTTCTGGCAAATATTC
TGAAATGAGCTGTTGACAATTAATCATCGGCTCGTATAATGTGTGGAATTGTGAGCGGATAACAATTCCC
CTCTAGAAATAACTTTGTTTAACTTTAAGAAGGAGATATACGATGGGCAGCAGCCATCATCATCATCATC
ACAGCAGCGGCCTGGTGCCGCGCGGCAGC
Features (pLannotate 1.2.2; 18 found; start..end, strand, type, name):
      1..33      +  CDS            T7 tag (gene 10 leader): leader peptide from bacteriophage T7 gene 10 promotes efficient translation in E. coli
    151..266     +  ncRNA          5S rRNA: Accession: RF00001 - 5S ribosomal RNA
    270..356     +  terminator     rrnB T1 terminator: Escherichia coli rrnB; transcription terminator T1 from the E. coli rrnB gene
    448..475     +  terminator     rrnB T2 terminator: transcription terminator T2 from the E. coli rrnB gene
    494..531     +  promoter       AmpR promoter (fragment): bla
    538..583     -  misc_feature   bom (fragment): basis of mobility region from pBR322
    685..720     -  CDS            rop (fragment): Rop protein, which maintains plasmids at low copy number; rop
    815..919     +  promoter       AmpR promoter: bla
    920..1453    +  CDS            GmR: gentamycin acetyltransferase; aacC1; confers resistance to gentamycin
   1624..2212    +  rep_origin     ori: high-copy-number ColE1/pMB1/pBR322/pUC origin of replication
   2403..3485    -  CDS            lacI: lac repressor; lacI; The lac repressor binds to the lac operator to inhibit transcription in E. coli. This inhibition can be relieved by adding lactose or isopropyl-β-D-thiogalactopyranoside (IPTG).
   3486..3563    -  promoter       lacIq promoter: lacI (mutant); In the lacIq allele, a single base change in the promoter boosts expression of the lacI gene about 10-fold.
   3616..3717    -  CDS            yciV (fragment): RNAAM_ECOLI - Also known as trpH From Escherichia coli (strain K12).
   3793..3821    +  promoter       tac promoter: strong E. coli promoter; hybrid between the trp and lac UV5 promoters
   3825..3849    +  protein_bind   lac operator: The lac repressor binds to the lac operator to inhibit transcription in E. coli. This inhibition can be relieved by adding lactose or isopropyl-β-D-thiogalactopyranoside (IPTG). lac repressor encoded by lacI
   3864..3886    +  RBS            RBS: efficient ribosome binding site from bacteriophage T7 gene 10 (Olins and Rangwala, 1989)
   3905..3921    +  CDS            capTEV™ (fragment): composite tag for in vivo biotinylation, TEV protease cleavage, and 6xHis tagging
   3932..3949    +  CDS            thrombin site: thrombin recognition and cleavage site
