[The description below was written by a language model from this plasmid's Addgene catalogue record and pLannotate feature annotations shown in this document.]
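Description:
pUCXMG is an empty bacterial expression backbone designed for building metagenomic libraries in E. coli. It derives from pUCX, with two recorded changes. The ampicillin resistance gene was replaced by a gentamicin resistance cassette, and the XbaI–HindIII region of the multiple cloning site was replaced by a synthetic cloning site containing an NcoI recognition sequence. The plasmid replicates from a high-copy ColE1/pUC-type origin and is selected with gentamicin through the aacC1 acetyltransferase (GmR), which in the annotated sequence sits directly downstream of the retained bla (AmpR) promoter. Short fragments of bom and rop are also annotated as backbone remnants. The sequenced record is 3,949 nt, whereas the catalogue lists a backbone size of 4,191 bp.

The expression unit consists of a tac promoter followed by a lac operator and the efficient T7 gene 10 ribosome binding site. A divergently oriented lacI gene under the lacIq promoter supplies repressor, so transcription is held off until it is induced with IPTG. Downstream of the RBS lies a short N-terminal leader. It comprises a His6 tag (annotated as a short fragment of a composite 6xHis tag), a thrombin cleavage site and, across the circular junction, a T7 gene 10 leader tag. Beyond the cloning region, the rrnB T1 and T2 terminators, along with adjacent 5S rRNA sequence, stop transcription.

Metagenomic DNA digested with FatI carries ends compatible with NcoI and can therefore be ligated into the NcoI site. This places captured genes under the vector's strong promoter and translation signals. According to the associated publication title, the strategy is intended to promote high-level expression of captured genes for efficient functional screening.
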