Addgene plasmid #204409: pUCXMG
Purpose: (Empty Backbone) Expression plasmid for cloning of FatI digested metagenomic DNA into a compatible NcoI site
Depositing lab: David Ackerley. Depositing organization: Victoria University of Wellington. Publication: A metagenomic library cloning strategy that promotes high-level expression of captured genes to enable efficient functional screening. Rich MH, Sharrock AV, Mulligan TS, Matthews F, Brown AS, Lee-Harwood HR, Williams EM, Copp JN, Little RF, Francis JJ, Horvat CN, Stevenson LJ, Owen JG, Saxena MT, Mumm JS, Ackerley DF. bioRxiv. 2023 Mar 25:2023.03.24.534183. doi: 10.1101/2023.03.24.534183. Preprint. PubMed 36993673.
Backbone
  Vector backbone: pUCX
  Backbone manufacturer: Addgene #60681
  Backbone size (bp): 4191
  Modifications to backbone: The pUCXMG vector was generated from the pUCX vector backbone with a replacement of the ampicillin resistance marker by a gentamycin resistance cassette and introduction of a modified multiple-cloning site, containing a His6 tag and a downstream NcoI restriction site. For replacement of the antibiotic resistance gene, the pUCX vector was amplified with forward primer CTGTCAGACCAAGTTTACTCATATATACTTTAGATTGATTTAAAAC and reverse primer ACTCTTCCTTTTTCAATATTATTGAAGC and assembled with a synthetic gentamycin cassette ordered from Twist Bioscience containing 5’ and 3’ 20-bp pUCX homology arms, using NEBuilder® HiFi DNA Assembly (New England Biolabs). A synthetic cloning site comprising an NcoI recognition sequence flanked by XbaI and HindIII restriction sites was ordered from Twist Bioscience and used to replace the XbaI-HindIII region of the pUCX multiple cloning site by restriction cloning.
  Vector type: Bacterial Expression
  Promoter: tac
  Tag / fusion protein: His6 (N terminal on backbone)
Growth in bacteria
  Bacterial resistance: Gentamicin, 10 μg/mL
  Growth temperature: 37°C
  Growth strain: DH5alpha
  Copy number: High Copy
Gene/Insert
  Sequencing primers: 5′ GACATCATAACGGTTCTG; 3′ GTTTCACTTCTGAGTTCG
Terms and licenses: Academic/Nonprofit Terms; Industry Terms: Not Available to Industry
How to cite: pUCXMG was a gift from David Ackerley (Addgene plasmid # 204409 ; http://n2t.net/addgene:204409 ; RRID:Addgene_204409)
